Addgene plasmid #145888: pAc5.1B-lambdaN-HA-DmLSm3_A
Purpose: Insect Expression of DmLSm3
Depositing lab: Elisa Izaurralde. Depositing organization: Max Planck Institute for Developmental Biology. Publication: A divergent Sm fold in EDC3 proteins mediates DCP1 binding and P-body targeting. Tritschler F, Eulalio A, Truffault V, Hartmann MD, Helms S, Schmidt S, Coles M, Izaurralde E, Weichenrieder O. Mol Cell Biol. 2007 Dec . 27(24):8600-11. 10.1128/MCB.01506-07 PubMed 17923697.
Backbone
  Vector backbone: Unknown
  Vector type: Insect Expression
Growth in bacteria
  Bacterial resistance: Ampicillin, 100 μg/mL
  Growth temperature: 37°C
  Growth strain: DH5alpha
  Copy number: Low Copy
Gene/Insert
  Gene/Insert name: DmLSm3
  Species: D. melanogaster (fly)
  Entrez Gene: LSm3 (a.k.a. BcDNA:RE11655, CG31184, CG5926, Dmel\CG31184)
  Cloning method: Unknown
Terms and licenses: Academic/Nonprofit Terms; Industry Terms: Not Available to Industry
Depositor comments: ORF extracted from NCBI: NM_170107.3. Plasmids from this collection were made available to the research community and donated after the lab closed. Please note that the sequence provided by the depositing laboratory may be theoretical/predicted or based on Sanger sequencing results. There may be discrepancies between sequencing results obtained by Addgene and the depositor sequence. If an Addgene verified sequence is not available, please contact before placing your order to request that our lab fully sequence the plasmid.
How to cite: pAc5.1B-lambdaN-HA-DmLSm3_A was a gift from Elisa Izaurralde (Addgene plasmid # 145888 ; http://n2t.net/addgene:145888 ; RRID:Addgene_145888)
