[The description below was written by a language model from this plasmid's Addgene catalogue record and pLannotate feature annotations shown in this document.]
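Description:
pAc5.1B-lambdaN-HA-DmLSm3_A is an insect-cell expression plasmid of about 5.8 kb that produces the Drosophila melanogaster LSm3 protein carrying an N-terminal lambdaN-HA tag. The catalogue lists the backbone as unknown, although the name and the annotated parts point to a pAc5.1B-type vector. It is propagated in E. coli through a ColE1/pUC-family origin and selected with ampicillin via the bla gene and its own promoter. The record describes it as low copy, even though this origin type is usually annotated as high copy. Short fragments annotated as a tetracycline resistance gene and SV40 large T antigen appear to be non-functional backbone remnants.

Expression is driven by the strong, constitutive Drosophila actin 5C promoter and terminated by an SV40 polyadenylation signal. The open reading frame begins with a short fragment of the bacteriophage lambda N protein, the peptide that binds boxB RNA hairpins. An HA epitope follows; the short match to a 3xHA feature is consistent with a single copy. Next comes the LSm3 coding sequence, which the annotation tool matched to its human homologue, although the record gives the source as fly. A V5 tag lies downstream of the insert, but the record does not state whether it is in frame or separated from the insert by a stop codon.

The lambdaN peptide is typically used in tethering assays, in which the fusion protein is recruited to a boxB-containing reporter mRNA to test its effect on that transcript's translation or stability, while the HA tag allows detection. The record states only insect expression of DmLSm3, and the associated work concerns Sm-fold proteins, decapping factors and P-body targeting.
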