Features (pLannotate 1.2.2; 11 found; start..end, strand, type, name):
     44..2553    +  promoter       Ac5 promoter: Drosophila melanogaster actin 5C promoter
   2573..2638    +  CDS            N (fragment): REGN_LAMBD - Experimental evidence at protein level: Swiss-Prot protein existence level 1. Plays a role as a transcriptional antitermination factor that allows the virus to initiate its lytic phase. Activates expression of the delayed viral early genes by modifying host RNA polymerase (RNAP) into a form that is resistant to termination signals. This antitermination function requires the host NusA protein which serves to stabilize the interaction between antitermination protein N and host RNA polymerase. From Escherichia phage lambda (Bacteriophage lambda).
   2663..2689    +  CDS            3xHA (fragment): three tandem HA epitope tags
   2708..3016    +  CDS            LSM3: LSM3_HUMAN - Experimental evidence at protein level: Swiss-Prot protein existence level 1. Plays role in pre-mRNA splicing as component of the U4/U6-U5 tri-snRNP complex that is involved in spliceosome assembly, and as component of the precatalytic spliceosome (spliceosome B complex) (PubMed:28781166). The heptameric LSM2-8 complex binds specifically to the 3'-terminal U-tract of U6 snRNA (PubMed:10523320). From Homo sapiens (Human).
   3056..3097    +  CDS            V5 tag: epitope tag from simian virus 5
   3197..3331    -  polyA_signal   SV40 poly(A) signal: SV40 polyadenylation signal
   3354..3438    -  CDS            large T antigen (fragment): large T antigen from SV40 (simian virus 40)
   3439..3886    +  CDS            TcR (fragment): tetracycline efflux protein; tet; confers resistance to tetracycline
   3932..4520    -  rep_origin     ori: high-copy-number ColE1/pMB1/pBR322/pUC origin of replication
   4691..5551    -  CDS            AmpR: β-lactamase; bla; confers resistance to ampicillin, carbenicillin, and related antibiotics
   5552..5656    -  promoter       AmpR promoter: bla
>Addgene plasmid #145888 | pAc5.1B-lambdaN-HA-DmLSm3_A | addgene full sequence | sequence record 333037 | Addgene NGS Result
ATTCTATATTCTAAAAACACAAATGATACTTCTAAAAAAAAATCATGAATGGCATCAACTCTGAATCAAA
TCTTTGCAGATGCACCTACTTCTCATTTCCACTGTCACATCATTTTTCCAGATCTCGCTGCCTGTTATGT
GGCCCACAAACCAAGACACGTTTTATGGCCATTAAAGCTGGCTGATCGTCGCCAAACACCAAATACATAA
TGAATATGTACACATTCGAGAAAGAAGCGATCAAAGAAGCGTCTTCGGGCGGAGTAGGAGAATGCGGAGG
AGAAGGAGAACGAGCTGATCTAGTATCTCTCCACAATCCAATGCCAACTGACCAACTGGCCATATTCGGA
GCAATTTGAAGCCAATTTCCATCGCCTGGCGATCGCTCCATTCTTGGCTATATGTTTTTCACCGTTACCC
GGGGCCATTTTCAAAGACTCGTCGGCAAGATAAGATTGTGTCACTCGCTGTCTCTCTTCATTTGTCGAAG
AATGCTGAGGAATTTCGCGATGACGTCGGCGAGTATTTTGAAGAATGAGAATAATTTGTATTTATACGAA
AATCAGTTAGTGGAATTTTCTACAAAAACATGTTATCTATAGATAATTTTGTTGCAAAATATGTTGACTA
TGACAAAGATTGTATGTATATACCTTTAATGTATTCTCATTTTCTTATGTATTTATAATGGCAATGATGA
TACTGATGATATTTTAAGATGATGCCAGACCAAAAGGCTTGAATTTCTGCGTCTTTTGCCGAACGCAGTG
CATGTGCAATTGTTGTTTTTTGGAATATTCAATTTTCGGACTGTCCGCTTTGATTTCAGTTTCTTGGCTT
ATTCAAAAAGCAAAGTAAAGCCAAAAAAGCGAGATGGCAATACCAAATGCGGCAAAACGGTAGTGGAAGG
AAAGGGGTGCGGGGCAGCGGAAGGAAGGGTGGGGCGGGGCGTGGCGGGGTCTGTGGCTGGGCGCGACGTC
ACCGACGTTGGAGCCACTCCTTTGACCATGTGTGCGTGTGTGTATTATTCGTGTCTCGCCACTCGCCGGT
TGTTTTTTTCTTTTTATGCTGCGCTCTCTCTAGCGCCATCTCGCTTACGCATGCTCAACGCACCGCATGT
TGCCGTTTCCTTTTATGCGTCATTTTGGCTCGAAATAGGCAATTATTTAAACAAAGATTAGTCAACGAAA
ACGCTAAAATAAATAAGTCTACAATATGGTTACTTATTGCCATGTGTGTGCAGCCAACGATAGCAACAAA
AGCAACAACACAGGTGGCTTTCCCTCTTTCACTTTTTGTTTGCAAGCCGCGTGCGAGCAAGACGGCACGA
CCGGCAAACGCAATTACGCTGACAAAGAGCAGACGAAGTTTTGGCGAAAAACATCAAGGCGCCTGATACG
AATGCATTTGCAATAACAATTGCGATATTTAATATTGTTTATGAAGCTGTTTGACTTCAAAACACACAAA
AAAAAAAATAAAACAAATTATTTGAAAGAGAATTAGGAATCGGACGCTTATCGTTAGGGTAACAACAAGA
AATGCTTACTGAGTCACAGCCTCTGGAAAACTGCCGCAAGCCAGAGAGAGAGAGAAAAAGAGGGAGAGCA
GCTTAGACCGCATGTGCTTGTGTGTGAGGCGTCTCTCTCTTCGTCTCTGTTGCGCAAACGCATAGACTGC
ACTGAAAAAATCGATTACCTATTTTTTATGAATGAATATTTGCACTATTACTATTCAAAACTATTAAGAT
AGCAATCACATTCAATAGCCAAATACTATACCACCTGAGCGATGCAACGAAATGATCAATTTGAGCAAAA
ATGCTGCATATTTAGGACGGCATCATTATAGAAATGCTTCTTGCTGTGTACTTTTCTCTCGTCTGGCAGC
TGTTTCGCCGTTATTGTTAAAACCGGCTTAAGTTAGGTGTGTTTTCTACGACTAGTGAATGCCCTACTAG
AAGATGTGTGTTGCACAAAATGTCCCTGGAATAACCAATTTGAAGTGCAGATAGCAGTAAACGTAAGCTA
ATATGAATATTATTTAACTGTAATGTTTTAATATCGCTGGACATTACTAATAAACCCACTATAAACACAT
GTACATATGTATGTTTTGGCATACAATGAGTAGTTGGGGAAAAAATGTGTAAAAGCACCGTGACCATCAC
AGCATAAAGATAACCAGCTGAAGTATCGAATATGAGTAACCCCCAAATTGAATCACATGCCGCAACTGAT
AGGACCCATGGAAGTACACTCTTCATGGCGATATACAAGACACACACAAGCACGAACACCCAGTTGCGGA
GGAAATTCTCCGTAAATGAAAACCCAATCGGCGAACAATTCATACCCATATATGGTAAAAGTTTTGAACG
CGACTTGAGAGCGGAGAGCATTGCGGCTGATAAGGTTTTAGCGCTAAGCGGGCTTTATAAAACGGGCTGC
GGGACCAGTTTTCATATCACTACCGTTTGAGTTCTTGTGCTGTGTGGATACTCCTCCCGACACAAAGCCG
CTCCATCAGCCAGCAGTCGTCTAATCCAGAGACCCCGGATCGGGGTACCAACATGGACGCACAAACACGA
CGACGTGAGCGTCGCGCTGAGAAACAAGCTCAATGGAAAGCTGCAAACGGTGGATCTCCTCCACATATGG
CTTACCCATACGATGTTCCAGATTACGCTCCTCCAAGCTTGAATTCTATGGCCGACGAAACAGAGCAGCT
CAGTCAGGTGATTTTGCCGGTAAAGGAGCCTTTGGATCTCATCCGATTGAGTTTAGATGAGAAGGTGTAC
GTAAAGATGCGCAACGAGCGGGAACTGCGAGGACGTCTTCACGCCTTTGATCAGCATTTGAACATGGTGC
TCGGCGATGCGGAGGAGACGGTGACCACTGTGGAGATCGACGAGGAGACCTATGAGGAGGTGTACAAGAC
CGCCAAGCGCACTATTCCCATGCTATTCGTTAGAGGCGATGGAGTCATCCTGGTTTCGCCACCCATGCGG
GTGGGCTAGGGCGGCCGCTCGAGTCTAGAGGGCCCGCGGTTCGAAGGTAAGCCTATCCCTAACCCTCTCC
TCGGTCTCGATTCTACGCGTACCGGTCATCATCACCATCACCATTGAGTTTAAACCCGCTGATCAGCCTC
GACTGTGCCTTCTAAGGCCTGAGCTCGCTGATCAGCCTCGATCGAGGATCCAGACATGATAAGATACATT
GATGAGTTTGGACAAACCACAACTAGAATGCAGTGAAAAAAATGCTTTATTTGTGAAATTTGTGATGCTA
TTGCTTTATTTGTAACCATTATAAGCTGCAATAAACAAGTTAACAACAACAATTGCATTCATTTTATGTT
TCAGGTTCAGGGGGAGGTGTGGGAGGTTTTTTAAAGCAAGTAAAACCTCTACAAATGTGGTATGGCTGAT
TATGATCAGTCGACCGATGCCCTTGAGAGCCTTCAACCCAGTCAGCTCCTTCCGGTGGGCGCGGGGCATG
ACTATCGTCGCCGCACTTATGACTGTCTTCTTTATCATGCAACTCGTAGGACAGGTGCCGGCAGCGCTCT
GGGTCATTTTCGGCGAGGACCGCTTTCGCTGGAGCGCGACGATGATCGGCCTGTCGCTTGCGGTATTCGG
AATCTTGCACGCCCTCGCTCAAGCCTTCGTCACTGGTCCCGCCACCAAACGTTTCGGCGAGAAGCAGGCC
ATTATCGCCGGCATGGCGGCCGACGCGCTGGGCTACGTCTTGCTGGCGTTCGCGACGCGAGGCTGGATGG
CCTTCCCCATTATGATTCTTCTCGCTTCCGGCGGCATCGGGATGCCCGCGTTGCAGGCCATGCTGTCCAG
GCAGGTAGATGACGACCATCAGGGACAGCTTCAAGGCCAGCAAAAGGCCAGGAACCGTAAAAAGGCCGCG
TTGCTGGCGTTTTTCCATAGGCTCCGCCCCCCTGACGAGCATCACAAAAATCGACGCTCAAGTCAGAGGT
GGCGAAACCCGACAGGACTATAAAGATACCAGGCGTTTCCCCCTGGAAGCTCCCTCGTGCGCTCTCCTGT
TCCGACCCTGCCGCTTACCGGATACCTGTCCGCCTTTCTCCCTTCGGGAAGCGTGGCGCTTTCTCATAGC
TCACGCTGTAGGTATCTCAGTTCGGTGTAGGTCGTTCGCTCCAAGCTGGGCTGTGTGCACGAACCCCCCG
TTCAGCCCGACCGCTGCGCCTTATCCGGTAACTATCGTCTTGAGTCCAACCCGGTAAGACACGACTTATC
GCCACTGGCAGCAGCCACTGGTAACAGGATTAGCAGAGCGAGGTATGTAGGCGGTGCTACAGAGTTCTTG
AAGTGGTGGCCTAACTACGGCTACACTAGAAGGACAGTATTTGGTATCTGCGCTCTGCTGAAGCCAGTTA
CCTTCGGAAAAAGAGTTGGTAGCTCTTGATCCGGCAAACAAACCACCGCTGGTAGCGGTGGTTTTTTTGT
TTGCAAGCAGCAGATTACGCGCAGAAAAAAAGGATCTCAAGAAGATCCTTTGATCTTTTCTACGGGGTCT
GACGCTCAGTGGAACGAAAACTCACGTTAAGGGATTTTGGTCATGAGATTATCAAAAAGGATCTTCACCT
AGATCCTTTTAAATTAAAAATGAAGTTTTAAATCAATCTAAAGTATATATGAGTAAACTTGGTCTGACAG
TTACCAATGCTTAATCAGTGAGGCACCTATCTCAGCGATCTGTCTATTTCGTTCATCCATAGTTGCCTGA
CTCCCCGTCGTGTAGATAACTACGATACGGGAGGGCTTACCATCTGGCCCCAGTGCTGCAATGATACCGC
GAGACCCACGCTCACCGGCTCCAGATTTATCAGCAATAAACCAGCCAGCCGGAAGGGCCGAGCGCAGAAG
TGGTCCTGCAACTTTATCCGCCTCCATCCAGTCTATTAATTGTTGCCGGGAAGCTAGAGTAAGTAGTTCG
CCAGTTAATAGTTTGCGCAACGTTGTTGCCATTGCTGCAGGCATCGTGGTGTCACGCTCGTCGTTTGGTA
TGGCTTCATTCAGCTCCGGTTCCCAACGATCAAGGCGAGTTACATGATCCCCCATGTTGTGCAAAAAAGC
GGTTAGCTCCTTCGGTCCTCCGATCGTTGTCAGAAGTAAGTTGGCCGCAGTGTTATCACTCATGGTTATG
GCAGCACTGCATAATTCTCTTACTGTCATGCCATCCGTAAGATGCTTTTCTGTGACTGGTGAGTACTCAA
CCAAGTCATTCTGAGAATAGTGTATGCGGCGACCGAGTTGCTCTTGCCCGGCGTCAACACGGGATAATAC
CGCGCCACATAGCAGAACTTTAAAAGTGCTCATCATTGGAAAACGTTCTTCGGGGCGAAAACTCTCAAGG
ATCTTACCGCTGTTGAGATCCAGTTCGATGTAACCCACTCGTGCACCCAACTGATCTTCAGCATCTTTTA
CTTTCACCAGCGTTTCTGGGTGAGCAAAAACAGGAAGGCAAAATGCCGCAAAAAAGGGAATAAGGGCGAC
ACGGAAATGTTGAATACTCATACTCTTCCTTTTTCAATATTATTGAAGCATTTATCAGGGTTATTGTCTC
ATGAGCGGATACATATTTGAATGTATTTAGAAAAATAAACAAATAGGGGTTCCGCGCACATTTCCCCGAA
AAGTGCCACCTGACGTCTAAGAAACCATTATTATCATGACATTAACCTATAAAAATAGGCGTATCACGAG
GCCCTTTCGTCTTCAAGAATTA
